>Addgene plasmid #36295 | pEBB-BT | depositor full sequence | sequence record 46246 | pEBB-BT sequence 5676 bps
AGCGCCCAATACGCAAACCGCCTCTCCCCGCGCGTTGGCCGATTCATTAATGCAGCTGGCACGACAGGTT
TCCCGACTGGAAAGCGGGCAGTGAGCGCAACGCAATTAATGTGAGTTAGCTCACTCATTAGGCACCCCAG
GCTTTACACTTTATGCTTCCGGCTCGTATGTTGTGTGGAATTGTGAGCGGATAACAATTTCACACAGGAA
ACAGCTATGACCATGATTACGCCAAGCTTCCAGGCTCCCCAGCAGGCAGAAGTATGCAAAGCATGCATCT
CAATTAGTCAGCAACCATAGTCCCGCCCCTAACTCCGCCCATCCCGCCCCTAACTCCGCCCAGTTCCGCC
CATTCTCCGCCCCATGGCTGACTAATTTTTTTTATTTATGCAGAGGCCGAGGCCGCCTCGGCCTCTGAGC
TATTCCAGAAGTAGTGAGGAGGCTTTTTTGGAGGCCTAGGCTTTTGCAAAAAGCTTTGCAAAGATGGATA
AAGTTTTAAACAGAGAGGAATCTTTGCAGCTAATGGACCTTCTAGGTCTTGAAAGGAGTGGGAATTGGCT
CCGGTGCCCGTCAGTGGGCAGAGCGCACATCGCCCACAGTCCCCGAGAAGTTGGGGGGAGGGGTCGGCAA
TTGAACCGGTGCCTAGAGAAGGTGGCGCGGGGTAAACTGGGAAAGTGATGTCGTGTACTGGCTCCGCCTT
TTTCCCGAGGGTGGGGGAGAACCGTATATAAGTGCAGTAGTCGCCGTGAACGTTCTTTTTCGCAACGGGT
TTGCCGCCAGAACACAGGTAAGTGCCGTGTGTGGTTCCCGCGGGCCTGGCCTCTTTACGGGTTATGGCCC
TTGCGTGCCTTGAATTACTTCCACGCCCCTGGCTGCAGTACGTGATTCTTGATCCCGAGCTTCGGGTTGG
AAGTGGGTGGGAGAGTTCGAGGCCTTGCGCTTAAGGAGCCCCTTCGCCTCGTGCTTGAGTTGAGGCCTGG
CCTGGGCGCTGGGGCCGCCGCGTGCGAATCTGGTGGCACCTTCGCGCCTGTCTCGCTGCTTTCGATAAGT
CTCTAGCCATTTAAAATTTTTGATGACCTGCTGCGACGCTTTTTTTCTGGCAAGATAGTCTTGTAAATGC
GGGCCAAGATCTGCACACTGGTATTTCGGTTTTTGGGGCCGCGGGCGGCGACGGGGCCCGTGCGTCCCAG
CGCACATGTTCGGCGAGGCGGGGCCTGCGAGCGCGGCCACCGAGAATCGGACGGGGGTAGTCTCAAGCTG
GCCGGCCTGCTCTGGTGCCTGGCCTCGCGCCGCCGTGTATCGCCCCGCCCTGGGCGGCAAGGCTGGCCCG
GTCGGCACCAGTTGCGTGAGCGGAAAGATGGCCGCTTCCCGGCCCTGCTGCAGGGAGCTCAAAATGGAGG
ACGCGGCGCTCGGGAGAGCGGGCGGGTGAGTCACCCACACAAAGGAAAAGGGCCTTTCCGTCCTCAGCCG
TCGCTTCATGTGACTCCACGGAGTACCGGGCGCCGTCCAGGCACCTCGATTAGTTCTCGAGCTTTTGGAG
TACGTCGTCTTTAGGTTGGGGGGAGGGGTTTTATGCGATGGAGTTTCCCCACACTGAGTGGGTGGAGACT
GAAGTTAGGCCAGCTTGGCACTTGATGTAATTCTCCTTGGAATTTGCCCTTTTTGAGTTTGGATCTTGGT
TCATTCTCAAGCCTCAGACAGTGGTTCAAAGTTTTTTTCTTCCATTTCAGGTGTCGTGAGGAATTCTCTA
GAGATCCCTCGACCTCGAGATCCATTGTGCTGGATCTGCCACCATGGCTGGAAAGGCCGGTGAAGGTGAA
ATCCCTGCCCCTCTTGCTGGTACCGTTTCTAAGATACTGGTAAAAGAAGGTGACACTGTTAAAGCTGGTC
AAACAGTTCTGGTGCTGGAGGCTATGAAAATGGAGACAGAAATTAACGCTCCTACTGACGGAAAAGTTGA
AAAGGTGTTAGTTAAGGAAAGAGATGCTGTTCAAGGTGGTCAAGGTCTAATCAAGATCGGCGACTACGAT
ATACCCACAACCGCCAGCGAGAATCTGTACTTTCAGAGTTAAAAACCGCCGCACTAGCTCAACATGACGA
GGCTGGATCCACTAGTGGTACCATCGATGCGGCCGCGACTCTAGAGTGAGGGTCCCCACCTGGGACCCTT
GAGAGTATCAGGTCTCCCACGTGGGAGACAAGAAATCCCTGTTTAATATTTAAACAGCAGTGTTCCCCAT
CTGGGTCCTTGCACCCCTCACTCTGGCCTCAGCCGACTGCACAGCGGCCCCTGCATCCCCTTGGCTGTGA
GGCCCCTGGACAAGCAGAGGTGGCCAGAGCTGGGAGGCATGGCCCTGGGGTCCCACGAATTTGCTGGGGA
ATCTCGTTTTTCTTCTTAAGACTTTTGGGACATGGTTTGACTCCCGAACATCACCGACGTGTCTCCTGTT
TTTCTGGGTGGCCTCGGGACACCTGCCCTGCCCCCACGAGGGTCAGGACTGTGACTCTTTTTAGGGCCAG
GCAGGTGCCTGGACATTTGCCTTGCTGGACGGGGACTGGGGATGTGGGAGGGAGCAGACAGGAGGAATCA
TGTCAGGCCTGTGTGTGAAAGGAAGCTCCACTGTCACCCTCCACCTCTTCACCCCCCACTCACCAGTGTC
CCCTCCACTGTCACATTGTAACTGAACTTCAGGATAATAAAGTGTTTGCCTCCAAAAAAAAAAAAAAAAA
AAAAAAAAAAAAAAAAAAAAAAAAAAAAAAAAAAAAAAAAAAAAAAAAAAAAAAAAAAAAAAAAAAAAAA
AAAGAATTCACTGGCCGTCGTTTTACAACGTCGTGACTGGGAAAACCCTGGCGTTACCCAACTTAATCGC
CTTGCAGCACATCCCCCTTTCGCCAGCTGGCGTAATAGCGAAGAGGCCCGCACCGATCGCCCTTCCCAAC
AGTTGCGCAGCCTGAATGGCGAATGGCGCCTGATGCGGTATTTTCTCCTTACGCATCTGTGCGGTATTTC
ACACCGCATA
[142 nt withheld, positions 3021-3162]
C
[141 nt withheld, positions 3164-3304]
CCTTTGACGTTGGAGTCCACGTTCTTT
[37 nt withheld, positions 3332-3368]
ACCCTATCTCGGGCTATTCTTTTGATTTATAAGGGATTTTGCCGATTTCGGCCTATTGGTTAAAAAATGA
GCTGATTTAACAAAAATTTAACGCGAATTTTAACAAAATATTAACGTTTACAATTTTATGGTGCACTCTC
AGTACAATCTGCTCTGATGCCGCATAGTTAAGCCAGCCCCGACACCCGCCAACACCCGCTGACGCGCCCT
GACGGGCTTGTCTGCTCCCGGCATCCGCTTACAGACAAGCTGTGACCGTCTCCGGGAGCTGCATGTGTCA
GAGGTTTTCACCGTCATCACCGAAACGCGCGAGACGAAAGGGCCTCGTGATACGCCTATTTTTATAGGTT
AATGTCATGATAATAATGGTTTCTTAGACGTCAGGTGGCACTTTTCGGGGAAATGTGCGCGGAACCCCTA
TTTGTTTATTTTTCTAAATACATTCAAATATGTATCCGCTCATGAGACAATAACCCTGATAAATGCTTCA
ATAATATTGAAAAAGGAAGAGTATGAGTATTCAACATTTCCGTGTCGCCCTTATTCCCTTTTTTGCGGCA
TTTTGCCTTCCTGTTTTTGCTCACCCAGAAACGCTGGTGAAAGTAAAAGATGCTGAAGATCAGTTGGGTG
CACGAGTGGGTTACATCGAACTGGATCTCAACAGCGGTAAGATCCTTGAGAGTTTTCGCCCCGAAGAACG
TTTTCCAATGATGAGCACTTTTAAAGTTCTGCTATGTGGCGCGGTATTATCCCGTATTGACGCCGGGCAA
GAGCAACTCGGTCGCCGCATACACTATTCTCAGAATGACTTGGTTGAGTACTCACCAGTCACAGAAAAGC
ATCTTACGGATGGCATGACAGTAAGAGAATTATGCAGTGCTGCCATAACCATGAGTGATAACACTGCGGC
CAACTTACTTCTGACAACGATCGGAGGACCGAAGGAGCTAACCGCTTTTTTGCACAACATGGGGGATCAT
GTAACTCGCCTTGATCGTTGGGAACCGGAGCTGAATGAAGCCATACCAAACGACGAGCGTGACACCACGA
TGCCTGTAGCAATGGCAACAACGTTGCGCAAACTATTAACTGGCGAACTACTTACTCTAGCTTCCCGGCA
ACAATTAATAGACTGGATGGAGGCGGATAAAGTTGCAGGACCACTTCTGCGCTCGGCCCTTCCGGCTGGC
TGGTTTATTGCTGATAAATCTGGAGCCGGTGAGCGTGGGTCTCGCGGTATCATTGCAGCACTGGGGCCAG
ATGGTAAGCCCTCCCGTATCGTAGTTATCTACACGACGGGGAGTCAGGCAACTATGGATGAACGAAATAG
ACAGATCGCTGAGATAGGTGCCTCACTGATTAAGCATTGGTAACTGTCAGACCAAGTTTACTCATATATA
CTTTAGATTGATTTAAAACTTCATTTTTAATTTAAAAGGATCTAGGTGAAGATCCTTTTTGATAATCTCA
TGACCAAAATCCCTTAACGTGAGTTTTCGTTCCACTGAGCGTCAGACCCCGTAGAAAAGATCAAAGGATC
TTCTTGAGATCCTTTTTTTCTGCGCGTAATCTGCTGCTTGCAAACAAAAAAACCACCGCTACCAGCGGTG
GTTTGTTTGCCGGATCAAGAGCTACCAACTCTTTTTCCGAAGGTAACTGGCTTCAGCAGAGCGCAGATAC
CAAATACTGTCCTTCTAGTGTAGCCGTAGTTAGGCCACCACTTCAAGAACTCTGTAGCACCGCCTACATA
CCTCGCTCTGCTAATCCTGTTACCAGTGGCTGCTGCCAGTGGCGATAAGTCGTGTCTTACCGGGTTGGAC
TCAAGACGATAGTTACCGGATAAGGCGCAGCGGTCGGGCTGAACGGGGGGTTCGTGCACACAGCCCAGCT
TGGAGCGAACGACCTACACCGAACTGAGATACCTACAGCGTGAGCTATGAGAAAGCGCCACGCTTCCCGA
AGGGAGAAAGGCGGACAGGTATCCGGTAAGCGGCAGGGTCGGAACAGGAGAGCGCACGAGGGAGCTTCCA
GGGGGAAACGCCTGGTATCTTTATAGTCCTGTCGGGTTTCGCCACCTCTGACTTGAGCGTCGATTTTTGT
GATGCTCGTCAGGGGGGCGGAGCCTATGGAAAAACGCCAGCAACGCGGCCTTTTTACGGTTCCTGGCCTT
TTGCTGGCCTTTTGCTCACATGTTCTTTCCTGCGTTATCCCCTGATTCTGTGGATAACCGTATTACCGCC
TTTGAGTGAGCTGATACCGCTCGCCGCAGCCGAACGACCGAGCGCAGCGAGTCAGTGAGCGAGGAAGC
Features (pLannotate 1.2.2; 17 found; start..end, strand, type, name):
      2..94      +  CDS            lacI (fragment): lac repressor; lacI; The lac repressor binds to the lac operator to inhibit transcription in E. coli. This inhibition can be relieved by adding lactose or isopropyl-β-D-thiogalactopyranoside (IPTG).
    107..128     +  protein_bind   CAP binding site: CAP binding activates transcription in the presence of cAMP. E. coli catabolite activator protein
    143..173     +  promoter       lac promoter: promoter for the E. coli lac operon
    181..197     +  protein_bind   lac operator: The lac repressor binds to the lac operator to inhibit transcription in E. coli. This inhibition can be relieved by adding lactose or isopropyl-β-D-thiogalactopyranoside (IPTG). lac repressor encoded by lacI
    252..462     +  promoter       SV40 promoter: SV40 early promoter
    484..550     +  CDS            small t antigen (fragment): SV40 (simian virus 40) small t antigen
    558..1739    +  promoter       EF-1α promoter: strong constitutive promoter for human elongation factor EF-1α
   1803..2021    +  CDS            BCCP_PROFR (fragment): Experimental evidence at protein level: Swiss-Prot protein existence level 1. The biotinyl 1.3S subunit serves as a carboxyl carrier between the substrate-binding sites on the 12S and 5S subunits. From Propionibacterium freudenreichii subsp. shermanii.
   2145..2237    +  ncRNA          G-CSF SLDE: Accession: RF00183 - G-CSF factor stem-loop destabilising element (SLDE)
   2806..2963    +  CDS            lacZα (fragment): LacZα fragment of β-galactosidase; lacZ fragment
   2969..3020    -  misc_feature   bom (fragment): basis of mobility region from pBR322
   3039..3419    +  rep_origin     M13 ori (sequence partly withheld): M13 bacteriophage origin of replication; arrow indicates direction of (+) strand synthesis
   3495..3544    -  misc_feature   bom (fragment): basis of mobility region from pBR322
   3646..3681    -  CDS            rop (fragment): Rop protein, which maintains plasmids at low copy number; rop
   3776..3880    +  promoter       AmpR promoter: bla
   3881..4741    +  CDS            AmpR: β-lactamase; bla; confers resistance to ampicillin, carbenicillin, and related antibiotics
   4912..5500    +  rep_origin     ori: high-copy-number ColE1/pMB1/pBR322/pUC origin of replication
