[The description below was written by a language model from this plasmid's Addgene catalogue record and pLannotate feature annotations shown in this document.]
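Description:
pEBB-BT is an empty mammalian expression backbone of about 5.7 kb, built on the pEBB vector and designed to add an N-terminal biotinylation tag to a protein of interest. It is propagated in E. coli as a high-copy plasmid, using a ColE1/pUC-type origin and an ampicillin resistance gene (β-lactamase) under its own promoter. An M13 phage origin is also annotated, which in principle allows single-stranded DNA production. Several short fragments from earlier cloning vectors (lacI, lac promoter/operator, lacZα, bom, rop) appear in the feature table. These look like backbone remnants rather than functional parts. No mammalian selection marker is annotated.

The expression cassette is driven by the strong constitutive human EF-1α promoter. A short SV40 early promoter segment and a small t antigen fragment lie just upstream. Downstream of the promoter is the BT tag, a fragment of the biotinyl 1.3S subunit of Propionibacterium freudenreichii transcarboxylase, which is biotinylated in vivo. According to the record it is followed by a TEV protease site, although this site is not separately annotated. A gene of interest is inserted by restriction cloning so that it is fused behind the tag. The feature table also places a G-CSF stem-loop destabilising element after the tag region, suggesting G-CSF-derived 3′ untranslated sequence, but no polyadenylation signal is explicitly annotated.

The tag lets fusion proteins be captured on avidin or streptavidin resins, an interaction strong enough to survive harsh washing. The associated publication describes a bimolecular affinity purification carried out under denaturing conditions to isolate a ubiquitinated protein for mass spectrometry.
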