Addgene plasmid #36295: pEBB-BT
Purpose: (Empty Backbone)
Depositing lab: Ezra Burstein. Depositing organization: University of Michigan. Publication: A bimolecular affinity purification method under denaturing conditions for rapid isolation of a ubiquitinated protein for mass spectrometry analysis. Maine GN, Li H, Zaidi IW, Basrur V, Elenitoba-Johnson KS, Burstein E. Nat Protoc. 2010 Aug;5(8):1447-59. Epub 2010 Jul 22. 10.1038/nprot.2010.109 PubMed 20671728.
Backbone
  Vector backbone: pEBB
  Backbone size (bp): 5678
  Vector type: Mammalian Expression
  Promoter: EF1alpha
  Tag / fusion protein: BT-tag (peptide sequence from P.freudenreichii transcarboxylase, that is biotinylated in vivo+TEV-site (N terminal on backbone)
Growth in bacteria
  Bacterial resistance: Ampicillin, 100 μg/mL
  Growth temperature: 37°C
  Growth strain: DH5alpha
  Copy number: High Copy
Gene/Insert
  Cloning method: Restriction Enzyme
  Sequencing primers: 5′ ctcaagcctcagacagtgg; 3′ GAGGGGTGCAAGGACCCAG
Terms and licenses: Academic/Nonprofit Terms; Industry Terms: Not Available to Industry
How to cite: pEBB-BT was a gift from Ezra Burstein (Addgene plasmid # 36295 ; http://n2t.net/addgene:36295 ; RRID:Addgene_36295)
