>Addgene plasmid #36295 | pEBB-BT | addgene partial sequence | sequence record 47539 | EF1a-fwd
TTCTCTAGAGATCCCTCGACCTCGAGATCCATTGTGCTGGATCTGCCACCATGGCTGGAAAGGCCGGTGA
AGGTGAAATCCCTGCCCCTCTTGCTGGTACCGTTTCTAAGATACTGGTAAAAGAAGGTGACACTGTTAAA
GCTGGTCAAACAGTTCTGGTGCTGGAGGCTATGAAAATGGAGACAGAAATTAACGCTCCTACTGACGGAA
AAGTTGAAAAGGTGTTAGTTAAGGAAAGAGATGCTGTTCAAGGTGGTCAAGGTCTAATCAAGATCGGCGA
CTACGATATACCCACAACCGCCAGCGAGAATCTGTACTTTCAATCAGAGTTAAAAACCGCCGCACTAGCT
CAACATGACGAGGCTGGATCCACTAGTGGTACCATCGATGCGGCCGCGACTCTAGAGTGAGGGTCCCCAC
CTGGGACCCTTGAGAGTATCAGGTCTCCCACGTGGGAGACAAGAAATCCCTGTTTAATATTTAAACAGCA
GTGTTCCCCATCTGGGTCCTTGCACCCCTCACTCTGGCCTCAGCCGACTGCACAGCGGCCCCTGCATCCC
CTTGGCTGTGAGGCCCCTGGACAAGCAGAGGTGGCCAGAGCTGGGAGGCATGGCCCTGGGGTCCCACGAA
TTTGCTGGGGAATCTCGTTTTTCTTCTTAAGACTTTTGGGACATGGTTTGACTCCCGAACATCACCGACG
TGTCTCCTGTTTTTCTGGGTGGCCTCGGGACACCTGCCCTGCCCCCACGAGGGTCAGGACTGTGACTCTT
TTTAGG
